Addgene plasmid #53475: pUASp YFP Rabx2 DN
Depositing lab: Matthew Scott. Depositing organization: Stanford University. Publication: Thirty-one flavors of Drosophila rab proteins. Zhang J, Schulze KL, Hiesinger PR, Suyama K, Wang S, Fish M, Acar M, Hoskins RA, Bellen HJ, Scott MP. Genetics. 2007 Jun;176(2):1307-22. Epub 2007 Apr 3. 10.1534/genetics.106.066761 PubMed 17409086.
Backbone
  Vector backbone: pUASp
  Vector type: Insect Expression
Growth in bacteria
  Bacterial resistance: Ampicillin, 100 μg/mL
  Growth temperature: 37°C
  Growth strain: DH5alpha
  Copy number: Unknown
Gene/Insert
  Gene/Insert name: Rabx2
  Species: D. melanogaster (fly)
  Mutation: S21N
  Promoter: GAL4
  Tag / fusion protein: YFP (N terminal on backbone)
  Cloning method: Gateway Cloning
  Sequencing primers: 5′ EGFP-C; 3′ pUASp-3 (5'-AGGTTTAACCAGGGGATGCT-3')
Terms and licenses: Academic/Nonprofit Terms; Industry Terms: Not Available to Industry
How to cite: pUASp YFP Rabx2 DN was a gift from Matthew Scott (Addgene plasmid # 53475 ; http://n2t.net/addgene:53475 ; RRID:Addgene_53475)
