[The description below was written by a language model from this plasmid's Addgene catalogue record.]
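Description:
pUASp YFP Rabx2 DN is an insect expression plasmid built on the pUASp backbone, a Drosophila transformation vector designed for GAL4-responsive transgene expression. It is propagated in E. coli under ampicillin selection. The record gives no feature table, so the bacterial origin, copy number and any fly transformation marker or transposon ends carried by the backbone are not documented here.

The insert is the Drosophila melanogaster small GTPase gene Rabx2 carrying an S21N substitution, introduced by Gateway cloning and fused at its N terminus to a YFP tag supplied by the backbone. The "DN" in the name marks this as the dominant-negative form. In Rab and other Ras-family GTPases, a serine-to-asparagine change at this conserved position of the nucleotide-binding motif generally favours the GDP-bound, inactive state and interferes with the endogenous protein, typically by sequestering its activating exchange factors. The promoter field is listed as GAL4, meaning expression is driven by upstream activating sequences that respond to the yeast GAL4 transcription factor. The transgene is therefore silent until flies carrying it are crossed to a GAL4 driver line, which restricts expression to the tissues and stages where that driver is active. UASp-type vectors are generally chosen because they permit expression in the female germline as well as in somatic tissues.

The construct belongs to a systematic collection of tagged Drosophila Rab proteins. It is suited to perturbing Rabx2 function in a tissue-specific manner while following the localisation of the mutant protein by YFP fluorescence in studies of membrane trafficking.
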