>Addgene plasmid #53475 | pUASp YFP Rabx2 DN | addgene partial sequence | sequence record 86733 | EGFP-C 5'-CATGGTCCTGCTGGAGTTCGTG-3'
GACGAGCTGTACAAGTCCGGACTCAGATCTCGAGCTCAAGCTTCGAATTCTGCAGTCGACGGTACCGCGG
GCCCGGGATCATCAACAAGTTTGTACAAAAAAGCAGGCTTAATGAGCCACTTCGACTATCTGTTTAAGGT
TCTCGTCCTGGGTGACAGCGGCGTGGGCAAAAACTGCCTGCTAATGCGTTTCTCGGATGACCGATTCACC
GAGAAATACCTGAGAACGATGGGCATAGATGTCAAGGCGCGCAGCGTGGAGCTGGTCAGTCGGGTGATGA
TGCTGCAGGTCTGGGATACCTCCGGCGACAAGCGCTTCAATTCGCTGATGCCGTCCAATTATCGCAGTGC
CCATGGCATACTGCTCGTCTACGACATAACGTCGTCCAAAAGTTTCCAAAACATCGATGGCTGGATGAAG
GAGATACGGCGCATGTGTCCGGATAAGGTAACCGTCCTGCTGGTGGGCAACAAAAGTGATGATCCGAACC
ATCGCCAGGTGAGCATGGAGCAGGGGTTCAACTATGCCCATCGTGGGGCACTCGGCTTTGAAGAGGTTTC
CGCCAAGAGTGGAATGAATGTATATGACATATTTAGCTCGTTGGCAATGGACATATACCATCGTTATGTA
CTTCACAACCCGATCAGCCCGATGCCATCTGAGCAGGAAGAGGAGGACGCTGCAGAGTCACCGGATTAAA
ACCCAGCTTTCTTGTACAAAGTGGTTGATGATCCTCTAGAGTCGACCTCGAACGTTAACGTTAACGTAAC
GTTAACTCGAGGAGCTTGATAACATTATACCT
